>Addgene plasmid #153001 | p2T-CAG-REV1-p2A-GFP-PuroR | addgene full sequence | sequence record 304650 | Addgene NGS Result
CCACCTAAATTGTAAGCGTTAATATTTTGTTAAAATTCGCGTTAAATTTTTGTTAAATCAGCTCATTTTT
TAACCAATAGGCCGAAATCGGCAAAATCCCTTATAAATCAAAAGAATAGACCGAGATAGGGT
[37 nt withheld, positions 133-169]
AAAGAACGTGGACTCCAACGTCAAAGG
[49 nt withheld, positions 197-245]
T
[91 nt withheld, positions 247-337]
G
[52 nt withheld, positions 339-390]
NGGCGGGTGTGGT
[59 nt withheld, positions 404-462]
CCCATTCGCCATTCAGGCTGCGCAACTGTTGGGAAGGGCGATCGGTGCGGGCCTCTTCGCTATTACGCCA
GCTGGCGAAAGGGGGATGTGCTGCAAGGCGATTAAGTTGGGTAACGCCAGGGTTTTCCCAGTCACGACGT
TGTAAAACGACGGCCAGTGAGCGCGCGTAATACGACTCACTATAGGGCGAATTGGGTACCGGCATATGGT
TCTTGACAGAGGTGTAAAAAGTACTCAAAAATTTTACTCAAGTGAAAGTACAAGTACTTAGGGAAAATTT
TACTCAATTAAAAGTAAAAGTATCTGGCTAGAATCTTACTTGAGTAAAAGTAAAAAAGTACTCCATTAAA
ATTGTACTTGAGTATTAAGGAAGTAAAAGTAAAAGCAAGAAAGATCGATCTCGAAGGATCTGGAGGCCAC
CATGGTGTCGATAACTTCGTATAGCATACATTATACGAAGTTATCGATAAGCTTGCTCGACATTGATTAT
TGACTAGTTATTAATAGTAATCAATTACGGGGTCATTAGTTCATAGCCCATATATGGAGTTCCGCGTTAC
ATAACTTACGGTAAATGGCCCGCCTGGCTGACCGCCCAACGACCCCCGCCCATTGACGTCAATAATGACG
TATGTTCCCATAGTAACGCCAATAGGGACTTTCCATTGACGTCAATGGGTGGAGTATTTACGGTAAACTG
CCCACTTGGCAGTACATCAAGTGTATCATATGCCAAGTACGCCCCCTATTGACGTCAATGACGGTAAATG
GCCCGCCTGGCATTATGCCCAGTACATGACCTTATGGGACTTTCCTACTTGGCAGTACATCTACGTATTA
GTCATCGCTATTACCATGGTCGAGGTGAGCCCCACGTTCTGCTTCACTCTCCCCATCTCCCCCCCCTCCC
CACCCCCAATTTTGTATTTATTTATTTTTTAATTATTTTGTGCAGCGATGGGGGCGGGGGGGGGGGGGGG
GCGCGCGCCRGGSGGGGSGGGGSGGGGSGRGGGGSGGGGSGGGGSGAGGCGGAGAGGTGCGGCGGCAGCC
AATCAGAGCGGCGCGCTCCGAAAGTTTCCTTTTATGGCGAGGCGGCGGCGGCGGCGGCCCTATAAAAAGC
GAAGCGCGCGGCGGGCGGGAGTCGCTGCGCGCTGCCTTCGCCCCGTGCCCCGCTCCGCCGCCGCCTCGCG
CCGCCCGCCCCGGCTCTGACTGACCGCGTTACTCCCACAGGTGAGCGGGCGGGACGGCCCTTCTCCTCCG
GGCTGTAATTAGCGCTTGGTTTAATGACGGCTTGTTTCTTTTCTGTGGCTGCGTGAAAGCCTTGAGGGGC
TCCGGGAGGGCCCTTTGTGCGGGGGGAGCGGCTCGGGGGGTGCGTGCGTGTGTGTGTGCGTGGGGAGCGC
CGCGTGCGGCTCCGCGCTGCCCGGCGGCTGTGAGCGCTGCGGGCGCGGCGCGGGGCTTTGTGCGCTCCGC
AGTGTGCGCGAGGGGAGCGCGGCCGGGGGCGGTGCCCCGCGGTGCGGGGGGGGCTGCGAGGGGAACAAAG
GCTGCGTGCGGGGTGTGTGCGTGGGGGGGTGAGCAGGGGGTGTGGGCGCGTCGGTCGGGCTGCAACCCCC
CCTGCACCCCCCTCCCCGAGTTGCTGAGCACGGCCCGGCTTCGGGTGCGGGGCTCCGTACGGGGCGTGGC
GCGGGGCTCGCCGTGCCGGGCGGGGGGTGGCGGCAGGTGGGGGTGCCGGGCGGGGCGGGGCCGCCTCGGG
CCGGGGAGGGCTCGGGGGAGGGGCGCGGCGGCCCCCGGAGCGCCGGCGGCTGTCGAGGCGCGGCGAGCCG
CAGCCATTGCCTTTTATGGTAATCGTGCGAGAGGGCGCAGGGACTTCCTTTGTCCCAAATCTGTGCGGAG
CCGAAATCTGGGAGGCGCCGCCGCACCCCCTCTAGCGGGCGCGGGGCGAAGCGGTGCGGCGCCGGCAGGA
AGGAAATGGGCGGGGAGGGCCTTCGTGCGTCGCCGCGCCGCCGTCCCCTTCTCCCTCTCCAGCCTCGGGG
CTGTCCGCGGGGGGACGGCTGCCTTCGGGGGGGACGGGGCAGGGCGGGGTTCGGCTTCTGGCGTGTGACC
GGCGGCTCTAGAGCCTCTGCTAACCATGTTCATGCCTTCTTCTTTTTCCTACAGCTCCTGGGCAACGTGC
TGGTTATTGTGCTGTCTCATCATTTTGGCAAAGAATTCCTCGAGCGGCCGCCAGTGTGATGGATATCGGA
TCCGCCACCATGTACAATGCTGTTGGCATCTCAACCACTGTGGAGCCACTTCAGGAGCATGGAATTGGTC
AATTGGGAATTGGGTGGCAACTTGGCATTAAGAACGGAATGTTTTTTGGGCATGCTAAACAACTATGTCC
TAATCTTCAAGCTGTTCCATACGATTTTCATGCATATAAGGAAGTCGCACAAACATTGTATGAAACATTG
GCAAGCTACACTCATAACATTGAAGCTGTCAGTTGTGATGAAGCGCTGGTAGACATTACCGAAATCCTTG
CAGAGACCAAACTTACTCCTGATGAATTTGCAAATGCTGTTCGTATGGAAATCAAAGACCAGACGAAATG
TGCTGCCTCTGTTGGAATTGGTTCTAATATTCTCCTGGCTAGAATGGCAACTAGAAAAGCAAAACCAGAT
GGGCAGTACCACCTAAAACCAGAAGAAGTAGATGATTTTATCAGAGGCCAGCTAGTGACCAATCTACCAG
GAGTTGGACATTCAATGGAATCTAAGTTGGCATCTTTGGGAATTAAAACTTGTGGAGACTTGCAGTATAT
GACCATGGCAAAACTCCAAAAAGAATTTGGTCCCAAAACAGGTCAGATGCTTTATAGGTTCTGCCGTGGC
TTGGATGATAGACCAGTTCGAACTGAAAAGGAAAGAAAATCTGTTTCAGCTGAGATCAACTATGGAATAA
GGTTTACTCAGCCAAAAGAGGCAGAAGCTTTTCTTCTGAGTCTTTCAGAAGAAATTCAAAGAAGACTAGA
AGCCACTGGCATGAAGGGTAAACGTCTAACTCTCAAAATCATGGTACGAAAGCCTGGGGCTCCTGTAGAA
ACTGCAAAATTTGGAGGCCATGGAATTTGTGATAACATTGCCAGGACTGTAACTCTTGACCAGGCAACAG
ATAATGCAAAAATAATTGGAAAGGCGATGCTAAACATGTTTCATACAATGAAACTAAATATATCAGATAT
GAGAGGGGTTGGGATTCACGTGAATCAGTTGGTTCCAACTAATCTGAACCCTTCCACATGTCCCAGTCGC
CCATCAGTTCAGTCAAGCCACTTTCCTAGTGGGTCATACTCTGTCCGTGATGTCTTCCAAGTTCAGAAAG
CTAAGAAATCCACCGAAGAGGAGCACAAAGAAGTATTTCGGGCTGCTGTGGATCTGGAAATATCATCTGC
TTCTAGAACTTGCACTTTCTTGCCACCTTTTCCTGCACATCTGCCGACCAGTCCTGATACTAACAAGGCT
GAGTCTTCAGGGAAATGGAATGGTCTACATACTCCTGTCAGTGTGCAGTCGAGACTTAACCTGAGTATAG
AGGTCCCGTCACCTTCCCAGCTGGATCAGTCTGTTTTAGAAGCACTTCCACCTGATCTCCGGGAACAAGT
AGAGCAAGTCTGTGCTGTCCAGCAAGCAGAGTCACATGGCGACAAAAAGAAAGAACCAGTAAATGGCTGT
AATACAGGAATTTTGCCACAACCAGTTGGGACAGTCTTGTTGCAAATACCAGAACCTCAAGAATCGAACA
GTGACGCAGGAATAAATTTAATAGCCCTTCCAGCATTTTCACAGGTGGACCCTGAGGTATTTGCTGCCCT
TCCTGCTGAACTTCAGAGGGAGCTGAAAGCAGCGTATGATCAAAGACAAAGGCAGGGCGAGAACAGCACT
CACCAGCAGTCAGCCAGCGCATCTGTGCCAAAGAATCCTTTACTTCATCTAAAGGCAGCAGTGAAAGAAA
AGAAAAGAAACAAGAAGAAAAAAACCATTGGTTCACCAAAAAGGATTCAGAGTCCTTTGAATAACAAGCT
GCTTAACAGTCCTGCAAAAACTCTGCCAGGGGCCTGTGGCAGTCCCCAGAAGTTAATTGATGGGTTTCTA
AAACATGAAGGACCTCCTGCAGAGAAACCCCTGGAAGAACTCTCTGCTTCTACTTCAGGTGTGCCAGGCC
TTTCTAGTTTGCAGTCTGACCCAGCTGGCTGTGTGAGACCTCCAGCACCCAATCTAGCTGGAGCTGTTGA
ATTCAATGATGTGAAGACCTTGCTCAGAGAATGGATAACTACAATTTCAGATCCAATGGAAGAAGACATT
CTCCAAGTTGTGAAATACTGTACTGATCTAATAGAAGAAAAAGATTTGGAAAAACTGGATCTAGTTATAA
AATACATGAAAAGGCTGATGCAGCAATCGGTGGAATCGGTTTGGAATATGGCATTTGACTTTATTCTTGA
CAATGTCCAGGTGGTTTTACAACAAACTTATGGAAGCACATTAAAAGTTACAGCTAGCGCTACTAACTTC
AGCCTGCTGAAGCAGGCTGGAGACGTGGAGGAGAACCCTGGACCTGGACCGGTCGCCACCATGGTGAGCA
AGGGCGAGGAGCTGTTCACCGGGGTGGTGCCCATCCTGGTCGAGCTGGACGGCGACGTAAACGGCCACAA
GTTCAGCGTGTCCGGCGAGGGCGAGGGCGATGCCACCTACGGCAAGCTGACCCTGAAGTTCATCTGCACC
ACCGGCAAGCTGCCCGTGCCCTGGCCCACCCTCGTGACCACCCTGACCTACGGCGTGCAGTGCTTCAGCC
GCTACCCCGACCACATGAAGCAGCACGACTTCTTCAAGTCCGCCATGCCCGAAGGCTACGTCCAGGAGCG
CACCATCTTCTTCAAGGACGACGGCAACTACAAGACCCGCGCCGAGGTGAAGTTCGAGGGCGACACCCTG
GTGAACCGCATCGAGCTGAAGGGCATCGACTTCAAGGAGGACGGCAACATCCTGGGGCACAAGCTGGAGT
ACAACTACAACAGCCACAACGTCTATATCATGGCCGACAAGCAGAAGAACGGCATCAAGGTGAACTTCAA
GATCCGCCACAACATCGAGGACGGCAGCGTGCAGCTCGCCGACCACTACCAGCAGAACACCCCCATCGGC
GACGGCCCCGTGCTGCTGCCCGACAACCACTACCTGAGCACCCAGTCCGCCCTGAGCAAAGACCCCAACG
AGAAGCGCGATCACATGGTCCTGCTGGAGTTCGTGACCGCCGCCGGGATCACTCTCGGCATGGACGAGCT
GTACAAGTAAAGCGGCCGCCACCGCGGTGGAGCTCGAATTAATTCATCGATGATGATCCAGACATGATAA
GATACATTGATGAGTTTGGACAAACCACAACTAGAATGCAGTGAAAAAAATGCTTTATTTGTGAAATTTG
TGATGCTATTGCTTTATTTGTAACCATTATAAGCTGCAATAAACAAGTTAACAACAACAATTGCATTCAT
TTTATGTTTCAGGTTCAGGGGGAGGTGTGGGAGGTTTTTTAAAGCAAGTAAAACCTCTACAAATGTGGTA
TGGCTGATTATGATCCTCTAGAGTCGGTGGGCCTCGGGGGCGGGTGCGGGGTCGGCGGGGCCGCCCCGGG
TGGCTTCGGTCGGAGCCATGGGGTCGTGCGCTCCTTTCGGTCGGGCGCTGCGGGTCGTGGGGCGGGCGTC
AGGCACCGGGCTTGCGGGTCATGCACCAGGTGCGCGGTCCTTCGGGCACCTCGACGTCGGCGGTGACGGT
GAAGCCGAGCCGCTCGTAGAAGGGGAGGTTGCGGGGCGCGGAGGTCTCCAGGAAGGCGGGCACCCCGGCG
CGCTCGGCCGCCTCCACTCCGGGGAGCACGACGGCGCTGCCCAGACCCTTGCCCTGGTGGTCGGGCGAGA
CGCCGACGGTGGCCAGGAACCACGCGGGCTCCTTGGGCCGGTGCGGCGCCAGGAGGCCTTCCATCTGTTG
CTGCGCGGCCAGCCGGGAACCGCTCAACTCGGCCATGCGCGGGCCGATCTCGGCGAACACCGCCCCCGCT
TCGACGCTCTCCGGCGTGGTCCAGACCGCCACCGCGGCGCCGTCGTCCGCGACCCACACCTTGCCGATGT
CGAGCCCGACGCGCGTGAGGAAGAGTTCTTGCAGCTCGGTGACCCGCTCGATGTGGCGGTCCGGGTCGAC
GGTGTGGCGCGTGGCGGGGTAGTCGGCGAACGCGGCGGCGAGGGTGCGTACGGCCCGGGGGACGTCGTCG
CGGGTGGCGAGGCGCACCGTGGGCTTGTACTCGGTCATGGAAGGTCGTCTCCTTGTGAGGGGTCAGGGGC
GTGGGTCAGGGGATGGTGGCGGCACCGGTCGTGGCGGCCGACCTGCAGGCATGCAAGCTTTTTGCAAAAG
CCTAGGCCTCCAAAAAAGCCTCCTCACTACTTCTGGAATAGCTCAGAGGCCGAGGCGGCCTCGGCCTCTG
CATAAATAAAAAAAATTAGTCAGCCATGGGGCGGAGAATGGGCGGAACTGGGCGGAGTTAGGGGCGGGAT
GGGCGGAGTTAGGGGCGGGACTATGGTTGCTGACTAATTGAGATGCATGCTTTGCATACTTCTGCCTGCT
GGGGAGCCTGGGGACTTTCCACACCTGGTTGCTGACTAATTGAGATGCATGCTTTGCATACTTCTGCCTG
CTGGGGAGCCTGGGGACTTTCCACACCTGGTTGCTGACTAATTGAGATGCATGCTTTGCATACTTCTGCC
TGCTGGGGAGCCTGGGGACTTTCCACACCCTAACTGACACACATTCCACAGAATTCAAGTGATCTCCAAA
AAATAAGTACTTTTTGACTGTAAATAAAATTGTAAGGAGTAAAAAGTACTTTTTTTTCTAAAAAAATGTA
ATTAAGTAAAAGTAAAAGTATTGATTTTTAATTGTACTCAAGTAAAGTAAAAATCCCCAAAAATAATACT
TAAGTACAGTAATCAAGTAAAATTACTCAAGTACTTTACACCTCTGGTTCTTGACCCCCTACCTTCAGCA
AGCCCAGCAGATCCGAGCTCCAGCTTTTGTTCCCTTTAGTGAGGGTTAATTGCGCGCTTGGCGTAATCAT
GGTCATAGCTGTTTCCTGTGTGAAATTGTTATCCGCTCACAATTCCACACAACATACGAGCCGGAAGCAT
AAAGTGTAAAGCCTGGGGTGCCTAATGAGTGAGCTAACTCACATTAATTGCGTTGCGCTCACTGCCCGCT
TTCCAGTCGGGAAACCTGTCGTGCCAGCTGCATTAATGAATCGGCCAACGCGCGGGGAGAGGCGGTTTGC
GTATTGGGCGCTCTTCCGCTTCCTCGCTCACTGACTCGCTGCGCTCGGTCGTTCGGCTGCGGCGAGCGGT
ATCAGCTCACTCAAAGGCGGTAATACGGTTATCCACAGAATCAGGGGATAACGCAGGAAAGAACATGTGA
GCAAAAGGCCAGCAAAAGGCCAGGAACCGTAAAAAGGCCGCGTTGCTGGCGTTTTTCCATAGGCTCCGCC
CCCCTGACGAGCATCACAAAAATCGACGCTCAAGTCAGAGGTGGCGAAACCCGACAGGACTATAAAGATA
CCAGGCGTTTCCCCCTGGAAGCTCCCTCGTGCGCTCTCCTGTTCCGACCCTGCCGCTTACCGGATACCTG
TCCGCCTTTCTCCCTTCGGGAAGCGTGGCGCTTTCTCATAGCTCACGCTGTAGGTATCTCAGTTCGGTGT
AGGTCGTTCGCTCCAAGCTGGGCTGTGTGCACGAACCCCCCGTTCAGCCCGACCGCTGCGCCTTATCCGG
TAACTATCGTCTTGAGTCCAACCCGGTAAGACACGACTTATCGCCACTGGCAGCAGCCACTGGTAACAGG
ATTAGCAGAGCGAGGTATGTAGGCGGTGCTACAGAGTTCTTGAAGTGGTGGCCTAACTACGGCTACACTA
GAAGAACAGTATTTGGTATCTGCGCTCTGCTGAAGCCAGTTACCTTCGGAAAAAGAGTTGGTAGCTCTTG
ATCCGGCAAACAAACCACCGCTGGTAGCGGTGGTTTTTTTGTTTGCAAGCAGCAGATTACGCGCAGAAAA
AAAGGATCTCAAGAAGATCCTTTGATCTTTTCTACGGGGTCTGACGCTCAGTGGAACGAAAACTCACGTT
AAGGGATTTTGGTCATGAGATTATCAAAAAGGATCTTCACCTAGATCCTTTTAAATTAAAAATGAAGTTT
TAAATCAATCTAAAGTATATATGAGTAAACTTGGTCTGACAGTTACCAATGCTTAATCAGTGAGGCACCT
ATCTCAGCGATCTGTCTATTTCGTTCATCCATAGTTGCCTGACTCCCCGTCGTGTAGATAACTACGATAC
GGGAGGGCTTACCATCTGGCCCCAGTGCTGCAATGATACCGCGAGACCCACGCTCACCGGCTCCAGATTT
ATCAGCAATAAACCAGCCAGCCGGAAGGGCCGAGCGCAGAAGTGGTCCTGCAACTTTATCCGCCTCCATC
CAGTCTATTAATTGTTGCCGGGAAGCTAGAGTAAGTAGTTCGCCAGTTAATAGTTTGCGCAACGTTGTTG
CCATTGCTACAGGCATCGTGGTGTCACGCTCGTCGTTTGGTATGGCTTCATTCAGCTCCGGTTCCCAACG
ATCAAGGCGAGTTACATGATCCCCCATGTTGTGCAAAAAAGCGGTTAGCTCCTTCGGTCCTCCGATCGTT
GTCAGAAGTAAGTTGGCCGCAGTGTTATCACTCATGGTTATGGCAGCACTGCATAATTCTCTTACTGTCA
TGCCATCCGTAAGATGCTTTTCTGTGACTGGTGAGTACTCAACCAAGTCATTCTGAGAATAGTGTATGCG
GCGACCGAGTTGCTCTTGCCCGGCGTCAATACGGGATAATACCGCGCCACATAGCAGAACTTTAAAAGTG
CTCATCATTGGAAAACGTTCTTCGGGGCGAAAACTCTCAAGGATCTTACCGCTGTTGAGATCCAGTTCGA
TGTAACCCACTCGTGCACCCAACTGATCTTCAGCATCTTTTACTTTCACCAGCGTTTCTGGGTGAGCAAA
AACAGGAAGGCAAAATGCCGCAAAAAAGGGAATAAGGGCGACACGGAAATGTTGAATACTCATACTCTTC
CTTTTTCAATATTATTGAAGCATTTATCAGGGTTATTGTCTCATGAGCGGATACATATTTGAATGTATTT
AGAAAAATAAACAAATAGGGGTTCCGCGCACATTTCCCCGAAAAGTG
Features (pLannotate 1.2.2; 25 found; start..end, strand, type, name):
      7..462     -  rep_origin     f1 ori (sequence partly withheld): f1 bacteriophage origin of replication; arrow indicates direction of (+) strand synthesis
    467..622     -  CDS            lacZα (fragment): LacZα fragment of β-galactosidase; lacZ fragment
    630..648     +  promoter       T7 promoter: promoter for bacteriophage T7 RNA polymerase
    893..926     +  protein_bind   loxP: Cre-mediated recombination occurs in the 8-bp core sequence (GCATACAT). Cre recombinase
    941..1320    +  enhancer       CMV enhancer: human cytomegalovirus immediate early enhancer
   1322..1599    +  promoter       chicken β-actin promoter: No description available
   1600..2616    +  intron         chimeric intron: chimera between introns from chicken β-actin and rabbit β-globin
   2790..4994    +  CDS            REV1 (fragment): REV1_HUMAN - Also known as REV1L. Experimental evidence at protein level: Swiss-Prot protein existence level 1. Deoxycytidyl transferase involved in DNA repair. Transfers a dCMP residue from dCTP to the 3'-end of a DNA primer in a template- dependent reaction. May assist in the first step in the bypass of abasic lesions by the insertion of a nucleotide opposite the lesion. Required for normal induction of mutations by physical and chemical agents. From Homo sapiens (Human).
   5073..5792    +  CDS            EGFP: the original enhanced GFP (Yang et al., 1996) mammalian codon-optimized
   5793..5817    -  misc_feature   MCS (fragment): pBluescript multiple cloning site
   5837..5971    -  polyA_signal   SV40 poly(A) signal: SV40 polyadenylation signal
   5994..6077    -  CDS            large T antigen (fragment): large T antigen from SV40 (simian virus 40)
   6086..6151    -  CDS            dmpM (fragment): DMPM_STRAD - Protein inferred from homology: Swiss-Prot protein existence level 3. From Streptomyces alboniger.
   6201..6800    -  CDS            PuroR: puromycin N-acetyltransferase; pac from Streptomyces alboniger; confers resistance to puromycin
   6871..6892    +  misc_feature   MCS (fragment): pUC18/19 multiple cloning site
   6893..7209    -  promoter       SV40 promoter: SV40 enhancer and early promoter
   7210..7281    -  promoter       SV40 promoter (fragment): SV40 enhancer and early promoter
   7565..7583    -  promoter       T3 promoter: promoter for bacteriophage T3 RNA polymerase
   7628..7644    -  protein_bind   lac operator: The lac repressor binds to the lac operator to inhibit transcription in E. coli. This inhibition can be relieved by adding lactose or isopropyl-β-D-thiogalactopyranoside (IPTG). lac repressor encoded by lacI
   7652..7682    -  promoter       lac promoter: promoter for the E. coli lac operon
   7697..7718    -  protein_bind   CAP binding site: CAP binding activates transcription in the presence of cAMP. E. coli catabolite activator protein
   7731..7823    -  CDS            lacI (fragment): lac repressor; lacI; The lac repressor binds to the lac operator to inhibit transcription in E. coli. This inhibition can be relieved by adding lactose or isopropyl-β-D-thiogalactopyranoside (IPTG).
   8006..8594    -  rep_origin     ori: high-copy-number ColE1/pMB1/pBR322/pUC origin of replication
   8765..9625    -  CDS            AmpR: β-lactamase; bla; confers resistance to ampicillin, carbenicillin, and related antibiotics
   9626..9730    -  promoter       AmpR promoter: bla
