[The description below was written by a language model from this plasmid's Addgene catalogue record and pLannotate feature annotations shown in this document.]
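Description:
p2T-CAG-REV1-p2A-GFP-PuroR is a mammalian expression plasmid for overexpressing human REV1, built on a pBluescript-type backbone derived from p2T-CMV-MCS-p2A-GFP-PuroR. It is propagated in E. coli through a high-copy ColE1/pUC origin with ampicillin selection (AmpR under its own bla promoter). It also retains an f1 phage origin, lacZα and lac promoter/operator remnants, and flanking T7 and T3 promoters typical of that cloning vector family. The "p2T" prefix suggests a Tol2 transposon design, but no transposon arms are annotated in the feature table, so this cannot be confirmed from the record.

The main cassette is driven by the CAG promoter, annotated as its three parts: the CMV immediate-early enhancer, the chicken β-actin promoter and a chimeric β-actin/β-globin intron, which together give strong, broadly active expression in mammalian cells. Downstream lies the REV1 coding sequence, flagged by the annotation tool as a fragment match to the human protein, a deoxycytidyl transferase involved in translesion synthesis across abasic sites. It is followed by EGFP. According to the construct name, the two are joined by a P2A self-cleaving peptide, which would sit in the short unannotated gap between them, so that REV1 and the fluorescent reporter are made from one transcript as separate proteins. A single loxP site sits upstream of the CAG enhancer. In the opposite orientation, an SV40 enhancer/early promoter drives puromycin N-acetyltransferase with an SV40 polyadenylation signal, allowing selection of transfected or stably expressing cells. The plasmid came from a study of the determinants of base editing outcomes, though the record states its purpose only as REV1 overexpression.
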