Addgene plasmid #153001: p2T-CAG-REV1-p2A-GFP-PuroR
Purpose: Overexpression of human REV1
Depositing lab: David Liu. Depositing organization: Broad Institute. Publication: Determinants of Base Editing Outcomes from Target Library Analysis and Machine Learning. Arbab M, Shen MW, Mok B, Wilson C, Matuszek Z, Cassa CA, Liu DR. Cell. 2020 Jun 9. pii: S0092-8674(20)30632-2. doi: 10.1016/j.cell.2020.05.037. PubMed 32533916.
Backbone
  Vector backbone: p2T-CMV-MCS-p2A-GFP-PuroR
  Vector type: Mammalian Expression
Growth in bacteria
  Bacterial resistance: Ampicillin, 100 μg/mL
  Growth temperature: 37°C
  Growth strain: DH5alpha
  Copy number: Unknown
Gene/Insert
  Gene/Insert name: REV1
  Species: H. sapiens (human)
  Entrez Gene: REV1 (a.k.a. AIBP80, REV1L)
  Promoter: CAG
  Cloning method: Unknown
Terms and licenses: Academic/Nonprofit Terms; Industry Terms: Not Available to Industry
How to cite: p2T-CAG-REV1-p2A-GFP-PuroR was a gift from David Liu (Addgene plasmid # 153001 ; http://n2t.net/addgene:153001 ; RRID:Addgene_153001)
